>Addgene plasmid #156719 | pD649-HAsp-AZGP1-Fc(DAPA)-AviTag-6xHis | addgene full sequence | sequence record 462340 | Addgene NGS Result
TTTCAATATTATTGAAGCATTTATCAGGGTTATTGTCTCATGAGCGGATACATATTTGAATGTATTTAGA
AAAATAAACAAATAGGGGTCAGTGTTACAACCAATTAACCAATTCTGAACATTATCGCGAGCCCATTTAT
ACCTGAATATGGCTCATAACACCCCTTGCTCATGACCAAAATCCCTTAACGTGAGTTACGCGCGCGTCGT
TCCACTGAGCGTCAGACCCCGTAGAAAAGATCAAAGGATCTTCTTGAGATCCTTTTTTTCTGCGCGTAAT
CTGCTGCTTGCAAACAAAAAAACCACCGCTACCAGCGGTGGTTTGTTTGCCGGATCAAGAGCTACCAACT
CTTTTTCCGAAGGTAACTGGCTTCAGCAGAGCGCAGATACCAAATACTGTTCTTCTAGTGTAGCCGTAGT
TAGCCCACCACTTCAAGAACTCTGTAGCACCGCCTACATACCTCGCTCTGCTAATCCTGTTACCAGTGGC
TGCTGCCAGTGGCGATAAGTCGTGTCTTACCGGGTTGGACTCAAGACGATAGTTACCGGATAAGGCGCAG
CGGTCGGGCTGAACGGGGGGTTCGTGCACACAGCCCAGCTTGGAGCGAACGACCTACACCGAACTGAGAT
ACCTACAGCGTGAGCTATGAGAAAGCGCCACGCTTCCCGAAGGGAGAAAGGCGGACAGGTATCCGGTAAG
CGGCAGGGTCGGAACAGGAGAGCGCACGAGGGAGCTTCCAGGGGGAAACGCCTGGTATCTTTATAGTCCT
GTCGGGTTTCGCCACCTCTGACTTGAGCGTCGATTTTTGTGATGCTCGTCAGGGGGGCGGAGCCTATGGA
AAAACGCCAGCAACGCGGCCTTTTTACGGTTCCTGGCCTTTTGCTGGCCTTTTGCTCACATGTTCTTTCC
TGCGTTATCCCCTGATTCTGTGGATAACCGTATTACCGCCTTTGAGTGAGCTGATACCGCTCGCCGCAGC
CGAACGACCGAGCGCAGCGAGTCAGTGAGCGAGGAAGCGGAAGGCGAGAGTAGGGAACTGCCAGGCATCA
AACTAAGCAGAAGGCCCCTGACGGATGGCCTTTTTGCGTTTCTACAAACTCTTTCTGTGTTGTAAAACGA
CGGCCAGTCTTAAGCTCGGGCCCCCTGGGCGGTTCTGATAACGAGTAATCGTTAATCCGCAAATAACGTA
AAAACCCGCTTCGGCGGGTTTTTTTATGGGGGGAGTTTAGGGAAAGAGCATTTGTCAGAATATTTAAGGG
CGCCTGTCACTTTGCTTGATATATGAGAATTATTTAACCTTATAAATGAGAAAAAAGCAACGCACTTTAA
ATAAGATACGTTGCTTTTTCGATTGATGAACACCTATAATTAAACTATTCATCTATTATTTATGATTTTT
TGTATATACAATATTTCTAGTTTGTTAAAGAGAATTAAGAAAATAAATCTCGAAAATAATAAAGGGAAAA
TCAGTTTTTGATATCAAAATTATACATGTCAACGATAATACAAAATATAATACAAACTATAAGATGTTAT
CAGTATTTATTATCATTTAGAATAAATTTTGTGTCGCCCTTAATTGTGAGCGGATAACAATTACGAGCTT
CATGCACAGTGGCGTTGACTCAATATTGGCCATTAGCCATATTATTCATTGGTTATATAGCATAAATCAA
TATTGGCTATTGGCCATTGCATACGTTGTACTGATGAATCCCCTAATGATTTTGGTAAAAATCATTAAGT
TAAGGTGGATACACATCTTGTCATATGATCAAATGGTTTCGCGAAAAATCAATAATCAGACAACAAGATG
TGCGAACTCGATATTTTACACGACTCTCTTTACCAATTCTGCCCCGAATTACACTTAAAACGACTCAACA
GCTTAACGTTGGCTTGCCACGCATTACTTGACTGTAAAACTCTCACTCTTACCGAACTTGGCCGTAACCT
GCCAACCAAAGCGAGAACAAAACATAACATCAAACGAATCGACCGATTGTTAGGTAATCGTCACCTCCAC
AAAGAGCGACTCGCTGTATACCGTTGGCATGCTAGCTTTATCTGTTCGGGCAATACGATGCCCATTGTAC
TTGTTGACTGGTCTGATATTCGTGAGCAAAAACGACTTATGGTATTGCGAGCTTCAGTCGCACTACACGG
TCGTTCTGTTACTCTTTATGAGAAAGCGTTCCCGCTTTCAGAGCAATGTTCAAAGAAAGCTCATGACCAA
TTTCTAGCCGACCTTGCGAGCATTCTACCGAGTAACACCACACCGCTCATTGTCAGTGATGCTGGCTTTA
AAGTGCCATGGTATAAATCCGTTGAGAAGCTGGGTTGGTACTGGTTAAGTCGAGTAAGAGGAAAAGTACA
ATATGCAGACCTAGGAGCGGAAAACTGGAAACCTATCAGCAACTTACATGATATGTCATCTAGTCACTCA
AAGACTTTAGGCTATAAGAGGCTGACTAAAAGCAATCCAATCTCATGCCAAATTCTATTGTATAAATCTC
GCTCTAAAGGCCGAAAAAATCAGCGCTCGACACGGACTCATTGTCACCACCCGTCACCTAAAATCTACTC
AGCGTCGGCAAAGGAGCCATGGGTTCTAGCAACTAACTTACCTGTTGAAATTCGAACACCCAAACAACTT
GTTAATATCTATTCGAAGCGAATGCAGATTGAAGAAACCTTCCGAGACTTGAAAAGTCCTGCCTACGGAC
TAGGCCTACGCCATAGCCGAACGAGCAGCTCAGAGCGTTTTGATATCATGCTGCTAATCGCCCTGATGCT
TCAACTAACATGTTGGCTTGCGGGCGTTCATGCTCAGAAACAAGGTTGGGACAAGCACTTCCAGGCTAAC
ACAGTCAGAAATCGAAACGTACTCTCAACAGTTCGCTTAGGCATGGAAGTTTTGCGGCATTCTGGCTACA
CAATAACAAGGGAAGACTTACTCGTGGCTGCAACCCTACTAGCTCAAAATTTATTCACACATGGTTACGC
TTTGGGGAAATTATGAGGGGATCTCTCAGTACGTTGTATCTATATCATAATATGTACATTTATATTGGCT
CATGTCCAATATGACCGCCATGTTGGCATTGATTATTGACTAGTTATTAATAGTAATCAATTACGGGGTC
ATTAGTTCATAGCCCATATATGGAGTTCCGCGTTACATAACTTACGGTAAATGGCCCGCCTGGCTGACCG
CCCAACGACCCCCGCCCATTGACGTCAATAATGACGTATGTTCCCATAGTAACGCCAATAGGGACTTTCC
ATTGACGTCAATGGGTGGAGTATTTACGGTAAACTGCCCACTTGGCAGTACATCAAGTGTATCATATGCC
AAGTACGCCCCCTATTGACGTCAATGACGGTAAATGGCCCGCCTGGCATTATGCCCAGTACATGACCTTA
TGGGACTTTCCTACTTGGCAGTACATCTACGTATTAGTCATCGCTATTACCATGGTGATGCGGTTTTGGC
AGTACATCAATGGGCGTGGATAGCGGTTTGACTCACGGGGATTTCCAAGTCTCCACCCCATTGACGTCAA
TGGGAGTTTGTTTTGGCACCAAAATCAACGGGACTTTCCAAAATGTCGTAACAACTCCGCCCCATTGACG
CAAATGGGCGGTAGGCGTGTACGGTGGGAGGTCTATATAAGCAGAGCTCGTTTAGTGAACCGTCAGATCG
CCTGGAGACGCCATCCACGCTGTTTTGACCTCCATAGAAGACACCGGGACCGATCCAGCCTCCGCGGCCG
GGAACGGTGCATTGGAACGCGGATTCCCCGTGCCAAGAGTGACGTAAGTACCGCCTATAGAGTCTATAGG
CCCACCCCCTTGGCTTCGTTAGAACGCGGCTACAATTAATACATAACCTTATGTATCATACACATACGAT
TTAGGTGACACTATAGAATAACATCCACTTTGCCTTTCTCTCCACAGGTGTCCACTCCCAGGTCCAACTG
CACCTCGGTTCTATCGAAAACGCGCCTGCTAGCGCCACCATGAAGACCATCATTGCCCTGAGCTACATCT
TCTGCCTGGTGTTCGCTGCGGCCGCCCAAGAGAATCAGGATGGCAGATACAGCCTGACCTACATCTACAC
CGGCCTGAGCAAGCACGTGGAAGATGTGCCTGCTTTTCAGGCCCTGGGCAGCCTGAACGACCTGCAGTTC
TTCCGGTACAACAGCAAGGACCGGAAGTCCCAGCCTATGGGCCTTTGGAGACAGGTGGAAGGCATGGAAG
ATTGGAAGCAGGACAGCCAGCTGCAGAAGGCCCGCGAGGATATCTTCATGGAAACCCTGAAGGACATCGT
CGAGTACTACAACGACAGCAACGGCAGCCACGTGCTGCAGGGCAGATTTGGATGCGAGATCGAGAACAAC
AGAAGCAGCGGCGCCTTCTGGAAGTACTACTACGATGGCAAGGACTACATCGAGTTCAACAAAGAAATCC
CCGCCTGGGTGCCCTTCGATCCTGCCGCTCAGATTACCAAGCAGAAGTGGGAAGCCGAGCCTGTGTACGT
GCAGAGAGCCAAGGCCTACCTGGAAGAGGAATGCCCCGCCACACTGCGGAAGTACCTGAAGTACAGCAAG
AACATCCTGGACCGGCAGGACCCTCCTAGCGTGGTGGTTACATCTCATCAGGCCCCTGGCGAGAAGAAAA
AGCTGAAGTGCCTGGCCTACGACTTCTACCCCGGCAAGATCGATGTGCACTGGACAAGAGCCGGCGAGGT
GCAAGAACCTGAACTGAGAGGGGATGTGCTGCACAACGGCAATGGCACATACCAGTCTTGGGTCGTCGTG
GCAGTGCCACCTCAGGATACAGCCCCTTACTCTTGTCACGTGCAGCACTCTAGTCTGGCCCAGCCTCTGG
TTGTGCCTTGGGAAGCTTCTGGCGCGCCGGGCGGCGACAAGACCCACACCTGCCCCCCCTGCCCAGCTCC
AGAACTGCTGGGAGGGCCTTCCGTGTTCCTGTTCCCCCCCAAGCCCAAGGACACCCTGATGATCAGCAGG
ACCCCCGAGGTGACCTGCGTGGTGGTGGCCGTGTCCCACGAGGACCCAGAGGTGAAGTTCAACTGGTACG
TGGACGGCGTGGAGGTGCACAACGCCAAGACCAAGCCCAGAGAGGAGCAGTACAACAGCACCTACAGGGT
GGTGTCCGTGCTGACCGTGCTGCACCAGGACTGGCTGAACGGCAAAGAATACAAGTGCAAAGTCTCCAAC
AAGGCCCTGGCTGCCCCAATCGAAAAGACAATCAGCAAGGCCAAGGGCCAGCCACGGGAGCCCCAGGTGT
ACACCCTGCCCCCCAGCCGGGAGGAGATGACCAAGAACCAGGTGTCCCTGACCTGTCTGGTGAAGGGCTT
CTACCCCAGCGATATCGCCGTGGAGTGGGAGAGCAACGGCCAGCCCGAGAACAACTACAAGACCACCCCC
CCAGTGCTGGACAGCGACGGCAGCTTCTTCCTGTACAGCAAGCTGACCGTGGACAAGTCCAGGTGGCAGC
AGGGCAACGTGTTCAGCTGCAGCGTGATGCACGAGGCCCTGCACAACCACTACACCCAGAAGTCCCTGAG
CCTGAGCCCCGGCGGCAGCGGTCTTAATGATATTTTCGAGGCTCAGAAGATTGAGTGGCATGAACACCAC
CACCATCACCACTAAGGCCGGCCTGTAGTCACTGGCACAACGCGTTACCCGGTAAGCCAATCGGGTATAC
ACGGTCGTCATACTGCAGACAGGGTTCTTCTACTTTGCAAGATAGTCTTGAGTAGTAAAATAAATAGATA
GAGAAAATCAGCCTCGACTGTGCCTTCTAGTTGCCAGCCATCTGTTGTTTGCCCCTCCCCCGTGCCTTCC
TTGACCCTGGAAGGTGCCACTCCCACTGTCCTTTCCTAATAAAATGAGGAAATTGCATCACAACACTCAA
CCCTATCTCGGTCTATTCTTTTGATTTATAAGGGATTTTGCCGATTTCGGCCTATTGGTTAAAAAATGAG
CTGATTTAACAAAAATTTAACGCGAATTAATTCTGTGGAATGTGTGTCAGTTAGGGTGTGGAAAGTCCCC
AGGCTCCCCAGCAGGCAGAAGTATGCAAAGCATGCATCTCAATTAGTCAGCAACCAGGTGTGGAAAGTCC
CCAGGCTCCCCAGCAGGCAGAAGTATGCAAAGCATGCATCTCAATTAGTCAGCAACCATAGTCCCGCCCC
TAACTCCGCCCATCCCGCCCCTAACTCCGCCCAGTTCCGCCCATTCTCCGCCCCATGGCTGACTAATTTT
TTTTATTTATGCAGAGGCCGAGGCCGCCTCTGCCTCTGAGCTATTCCAGAAGTAGTGAGGAGGCTTTTTT
GGAGGCCTAGGCTTTTGCAAAAAGCTCCCGGGAGCTTGTATATCCATTTTCGGATCTGATCAGCACGTGT
TGACAATTAATCATCGGCATAGTATATCGGCATAGTATAATACGACAAGGTGAGGAACTAAACCATGACC
GAGTACAAGCCCACGGTGCGCCTCGCCACCCGCGACGACGTCCCCAGGGCCGTACGCACCCTCGCCGCCG
CGTTCGCCGACTACCCCGCCACGCGCCACACCGTCGATCCGGACCGCCACATCGAGCGGGTCACCGAGCT
GCAAGAACTCTTCCTCACGCGCGTCGGGCTCGACATCGGCAAGGTGTGGGTCGCGGACGACGGCGCCGCG
GTGGCGGTCTGGACCACGCCGGAGAGCGTCGAAGCGGGGGCGGTGTTCGCCGAGATCGGCCCGCGCATGG
CCGAGTTGAGCGGTTCCCGGCTGGCCGCGCAGCAACAGATGGAAGGCCTCCTGGCGCCGCACCGGCCCAA
GGAGCCCGCGTGGTTCCTGGCCACCGTCGGCGTCTCGCCCGACCACCAGGGCAAGGGTCTGGGCAGCGCC
GTCGTGCTCCCCGGAGTGGAGGCGGCCGAGCGCGCCGGGGTGCCCGCCTTCCTGGAGACATCCGCGCCCC
GCAACCTCCCCTTCTACGAGCGGCTCGGCTTCACCGTCACCGCCGACGTCGAGGTGCCCGAAGGACCGCG
CACCTGGTGCATGACCCGCAAGCCCGGTGCCTGACACGTGCTACGAGATTTCGATTCCACCGCCGCCTTC
TATGAAAGGTTGGGCTTCGGAATCGTTTTCCGGGACGCCGGCTGGATGATCCTCCAGCGCGGGGATCTCA
TGCTGGAGTTCTTCGCCCACCCCAACTTGTTTATTGCAGCTTATAATGGTTACAAATAAAGCAATAGCAT
CACAAATTTCACAAATAAAGCATTTTTTTCACTGCATTCTAGTTGTGGTTTGTCCAAACTCATCAATGTA
TCTTATCATGTCTGTATACCGTCGACCTCTAGCTAGAGCTTGGCGTAATCATGGTCATTACCAATGCTTA
ATCAGTGAGGCACCTATCTCAGCGATCTGTCTATTTCGTTCATCCATAGTTGCCTGACTCCCCGTCGTGT
AGATAACTACGATACGGGAGGGCTTACCATCTGGCCCCAGCGCTGCGATGATACCGCGAGAACCACGCTC
ACCGGCTCCGGATTTATCAGCAATAAACCAGCCAGCCGGAAGGGCCGAGCGCAGAAGTGGTCCTGCAACT
TTATCCGCCTCCATCCAGTCTATTAATTGTTGCCGGGAAGCTAGAGTAAGTAGTTCGCCAGTTAATAGTT
TGCGCAACGTTGTTGCCATCGCTACAGGCATCGTGGTGTCACGCTCGTCGTTTGGTATGGCTTCATTCAG
CTCCGGTTCCCAACGATCAAGGCGAGTTACATGATCCCCCATGTTGTGCAAAAAAGCGGTTAGCTCCTTC
GGTCCTCCGATCGTTGTCAGAAGTAAGTTGGCCGCAGTGTTATCACTCATGGTTATGGCAGCACTGCATA
ATTCTCTTACTGTCATGCCATCCGTAAGATGCTTTTCTGTGACTGGTGAGTACTCAACCAAGTCATTCTG
AGAATAGTGTATGCGGCGACCGAGTTGCTCTTGCCCGGCGTCAATACGGGATAATACCGCGCCACATAGC
AGAACTTTAAAAGTGCTCATCATTGGAAAACGTTCTTCGGGGCGAAAACTCTCAAGGATCTTACCGCTGT
TGAGATCCAGTTCGATGTAACCCACTCGTGCACCCAACTGATCTTCAGCATCTTTTACTTTCACCAGCGT
TTCTGGGTGAGCAAAAACAGGAAGGCAAAATGCCGCAAAAAAGGGAATAAGGGCGACACGGAAATGTTGA
ATACTCATATTCTTCCTT
Features (pLannotate 1.2.2; 22 found; start..end, strand, type, name):
    119..143     -  CDS            KanR (fragment): aminoglycoside phosphotransferase; aph(3')-Ia; confers resistance to kanamycin
    254..842     +  rep_origin     ori: high-copy-number ColE1/pMB1/pBR322/pUC origin of replication
   1067..1084    +  terminator     rrnB T2 terminator (fragment): transcription terminator T2 from the E. coli rrnB gene
   1109..1128    -  CDS            lacZα (fragment): LacZα fragment of β-galactosidase; lacZ fragment
   1584..1600    +  protein_bind   lac operator: The lac repressor binds to the lac operator to inhibit transcription in E. coli. This inhibition can be relieved by adding lactose or isopropyl-β-D-thiogalactopyranoside (IPTG). lac repressor encoded by lacI
   1755..1824    -  ncRNA          RNA-OUT: Accession: RF00240 - RNA-OUT
   3181..3484    +  enhancer       CMV enhancer: human cytomegalovirus immediate early enhancer
   3485..3688    +  promoter       CMV promoter: human cytomegalovirus (CMV) immediate early promoter
   3824..3867    +  intron         CMV intron (fragment): modified intron A from human cytomegalovirus
   3919..3937    +  promoter       SP6 promoter: promoter for bacteriophage SP6 RNA polymerase
   3941..3978    +  CDS            IgH signal sequence (fragment): signal sequence from the mouse immunoglobulin heavy chain variable region
   4078..4920    +  CDS            AZGP1 (fragment): ZA2G_HUMAN - Also known as ZAG, ZNGP1. Experimental evidence at protein level: Swiss-Prot protein existence level 1. Stimulates lipid degradation in adipocytes and causes the extensive fat losses associated with some advanced cancers. May bind polyunsaturated fatty acids. From Homo sapiens (Human).
   4927..5613    +  CDS            Ighg (fragment): GCAA_MOUSE - Experimental evidence at protein level: Swiss-Prot protein existence level 1. From Mus musculus (Mouse).
   5828..5939    +  polyA_signal   bGH poly(A) signal: bovine growth hormone polyadenylation signal
   5940..6048    +  rep_origin     f1 ori (fragment): f1 bacteriophage origin of replication; arrow indicates direction of (+) strand synthesis
   6062..6391    +  promoter       SV40 promoter: SV40 enhancer and early promoter
   6439..6486    +  promoter       EM7 promoter: synthetic bacterial promoter&nbsp
   6505..7104    +  CDS            PuroR (fragment): puromycin N-acetyltransferase; pac from Streptomyces; confers resistance to puromycin
   7114..7239    +  CDS            ble (fragment): BLE_KLEPN - Experimental evidence at protein level: Swiss-Prot protein existence level 1. Binding protein with a strong affinity to the bleomycin family of antibiotics. Binds to CL990; an antimitotic-antibiotic compound. From Klebsiella pneumoniae.
   7234..7355    +  polyA_signal   SV40 poly(A) signal: SV40 polyadenylation signal
   7408..8268    -  CDS            AmpR: β-lactamase; bla; confers resistance to ampicillin, carbenicillin, and related antibiotics
   8271..89      -  promoter       AmpR promoter (fragment) (across the origin): bla
