>Addgene plasmid #156719 | pD649-HAsp-AZGP1-Fc(DAPA)-AviTag-6xHis | analyzer sequence | sequence record 302547
TTTCAATATTATTGAAGCATTTATCAGGGTTATTGTCTCATGAGCGGATACATATTTGAATGTATTTAGA
AAAATAAACAAATAGGGGTCAGTGTTACAACCAATTAACCAATTCTGAACATTATCGCGAGCCCATTTAT
ACCTGAATATGGCTCATAACACCCCTTGCTCATGACCAAAATCCCTTAACGTGAGTTACGCGCGCGTCGT
TCCACTGAGCGTCAGACCCCGTAGAAAAGATCAAAGGATCTTCTTGAGATCCTTTTTTTCTGCGCGTAAT
CTGCTGCTTGCAAACAAAAAAACCACCGCTACCAGCGGTGGTTTGTTTGCCGGATCAAGAGCTACCAACT
CTTTTTCCGAAGGTAACTGGCTTCAGCAGAGCGCAGATACCAAATACTGTTCTTCTAGTGTAGCCGTAGT
TAGCCCACCACTTCAAGAACTCTGTAGCACCGCCTACATACCTCGCTCTGCTAATCCTGTTACCAGTGGC
TGCTGCCAGTGGCGATAAGTCGTGTCTTACCGGGTTGGACTCAAGACGATAGTTACCGGATAAGGCGCAG
CGGTCGGGCTGAACGGGGGGTTCGTGCACACAGCCCAGCTTGGAGCGAACGACCTACACCGAACTGAGAT
ACCTACAGCGTGAGCTATGAGAAAGCGCCACGCTTCCCGAAGGGAGAAAGGCGGACAGGTATCCGGTAAG
CGGCAGGGTCGGAACAGGAGAGCGCACGAGGGAGCTTCCAGGGGGAAACGCCTGGTATCTTTATAGTCCT
GTCGGGTTTCGCCACCTCTGACTTGAGCGTCGATTTTTGTGATGCTCGTCAGGGGGGCGGAGCCTATGGA
AAAACGCCAGCAACGCGGCCTTTTTACGGTTCCTGGCCTTTTGCTGGCCTTTTGCTCACATGTTCTTTCC
TGCGTTATCCCCTGATTCTGTGGATAACCGTATTACCGCCTTTGAGTGAGCTGATACCGCTCGCCGCAGC
CGAACGACCGAGCGCAGCGAGTCAGTGAGCGAGGAAGCGGAAGGCGAGAGTAGGGAACTGCCAGGCATCA
AACTAAGCAGAAGGCCCCTGACGGATGGCCTTTTTGCGTTTCTACAAACTCTTTCTGTGTTGTAAAACGA
CGGCCAGTCTTAAGCTCGGGCCCCCTGGGCGGTTCTGATAACGAGTAATCGTTAATCCGCAAATAACGTA
AAAACCCGCTTCGGCGGGTTTTTTTATGGGGGGAGTTTAGGGAAAGAGCATTTGTCAGAATATTTAAGGG
CGCCTGTCACTTTGCTTGATATATGAGAATTATTTAACCTTATAAATGAGAAAAAAGCAACGCACTTTAA
ATAAGATACGTTGCTTTTTCGATTGATGAACACCTATAATTAAACTATTCATCTATTATTTATGATTTTT
TGTATATACAATATTTCTAGTTTGTTAAAGAGAATTAAGAAAATAAATCTCGAAAATAATAAAGGGAAAA
TCAGTTTTTGATATCAAAATTATACATGTCAACGATAATACAAAATATAATACAAACTATAAGATGTTAT
CAGTATTTATTATCATTTAGAATAAATTTTGTGTCGCCCTTAATTGTGAGCGGATAACAATTACGAGCTT
CATGCACAGTGGCGTTGACTCAATATTGGCCATTAGCCATATTATTCATTGGTTATATAGCATAAATCAA
TATTGGCTATTGGCCATTGCATACGTTGTATCTATATCATAATATGTACATTTATATTGGCTCATGTCCA
ATATGACCGCCATGTTGGCATTGATTATTGACTAGTTATTAATAGTAATCAATTACGGGGTCATTAGTTC
ATAGCCCATATATGGAGTTCCGCGTTACATAACTTACGGTAAATGGCCCGCCTGGCTGACCGCCCAACGA
CCCCCGCCCATTGACGTCAATAATGACGTATGTTCCCATAGTAACGCCAATAGGGACTTTCCATTGACGT
CAATGGGTGGAGTATTTACGGTAAACTGCCCACTTGGCAGTACATCAAGTGTATCATATGCCAAGTACGC
CCCCTATTGACGTCAATGACGGTAAATGGCCCGCCTGGCATTATGCCCAGTACATGACCTTATGGGACTT
TCCTACTTGGCAGTACATCTACGTATTAGTCATCGCTATTACCATGGTGATGCGGTTTTGGCAGTACATC
AATGGGCGTGGATAGCGGTTTGACTCACGGGGATTTCCAAGTCTCCACCCCATTGACGTCAATGGGAGTT
TGTTTTGGCACCAAAATCAACGGGACTTTCCAAAATGTCGTAACAACTCCGCCCCATTGACGCAAATGGG
CGGTAGGCGTGTACGGTGGGAGGTCTATATAAGCAGAGCTCGTTTAGTGAACCGTCAGATCGCCTGGAGA
CGCCATCCACGCTGTTTTGACCTCCATAGAAGACACCGGGACCGATCCAGCCTCCGCGGCCGGGAACGGT
GCATTGGAACGCGGATTCCCCGTGCCAAGAGTGACGTAAGTACCGCCTATAGAGTCTATAGGCCCACCCC
CTTGGCTTCGTTAGAACGCGGCTACAATTAATACATAACCTTATGTATCATACACATACGATTTAGGTGA
CACTATAGAATAACATCCACTTTGCCTTTCTCTCCACAGGTGTCCACTCCCAGGTCCAACTGCACCTCGG
TTCTATCGAAAACGCGCCTGCTAGCGCCACCATGAAGACCATCATTGCCCTGAGCTACATCTTCTGCCTG
GTGTTCGCTGCGGCCGCCCAAGAGAATCAGGATGGCAGATACAGCCTGACCTACATCTACACCGGCCTGA
GCAAGCACGTGGAAGATGTGCCTGCTTTTCAGGCCCTGGGCAGCCTGAACGACCTGCAGTTCTTCCGGTA
CAACAGCAAGGACCGGAAGTCCCAGCCTATGGGCCTTTGGAGACAGGTGGAAGGCATGGAAGATTGGAAG
CAGGACAGCCAGCTGCAGAAGGCCCGCGAGGATATCTTCATGGAAACCCTGAAGGACATCGTCGAGTACT
ACAACGACAGCAACGGCAGCCACGTGCTGCAGGGCAGATTTGGATGCGAGATCGAGAACAACAGAAGCAG
CGGCGCCTTCTGGAAGTACTACTACGATGGCAAGGACTACATCGAGTTCAACAAAGAAATCCCCGCCTGG
GTGCCCTTCGATCCTGCCGCTCAGATTACCAAGCAGAAGTGGGAAGCCGAGCCTGTGTACGTGCAGAGAG
CCAAGGCCTACCTGGAAGAGGAATGCCCCGCCACACTGCGGAAGTACCTGAAGTACAGCAAGAACATCCT
GGACCGGCAGGACCCTCCTAGCGTGGTGGTTACATCTCATCAGGCCCCTGGCGAGAAGAAAAAGCTGAAG
TGCCTGGCCTACGACTTCTACCCCGGCAAGATCGATGTGCACTGGACAAGAGCCGGCGAGGTGCAAGAAC
CTGAACTGAGAGGGGATGTGCTGCACAACGGCAATGGCACATACCAGTCTTGGGTCGTCGTGGCAGTGCC
ACCTCAGGATACAGCCCCTTACTCTTGTCACGTGCAGCACTCTAGTCTGGCCCAGCCTCTGGTTGTGCCT
TGGGAAGCTTCTGGCGCGCCGGGCGGCGACAAGACCCACACCTGCCCCCCCTGCCCAGCTCCAGAACTGC
TGGGAGGGCCTTCCGTGTTCCTGTTCCCCCCCAAGCCCAAGGACACCCTGATGATCAGCAGGACCCCCGA
GGTGACCTGCGTGGTGGTGGCCGTGTCCCACGAGGACCCAGAGGTGAAGTTCAACTGGTACGTGGACGGC
GTGGAGGTGCACAACGCCAAGACCAAGCCCAGAGAGGAGCAGTACAACAGCACCTACAGGGTGGTGTCCG
TGCTGACCGTGCTGCACCAGGACTGGCTGAACGGCAAAGAATACAAGTGCAAAGTCTCCAACAAGGCCCT
GGCTGCCCCAATCGAAAAGACAATCAGCAAGGCCAAGGGCCAGCCACGGGAGCCCCAGGTGTACACCCTG
CCCCCCAGCCGGGAGGAGATGACCAAGAACCAGGTGTCCCTGACCTGTCTGGTGAAGGGCTTCTACCCCA
GCGATATCGCCGTGGAGTGGGAGAGCAACGGCCAGCCCGAGAACAACTACAAGACCACCCCCCCAGTGCT
GGACAGCGACGGCAGCTTCTTCCTGTACAGCAAGCTGACCGTGGACAAGTCCAGGTGGCAGCAGGGCAAC
GTGTTCAGCTGCAGCGTGATGCACGAGGCCCTGCACAACCACTACACCCAGAAGTCCCTGAGCCTGAGCC
CCGGCGGCAGCGGTCTTAATGATATTTTCGAGGCTCAGAAGATTGAGTGGCATGAACACCACCACCATCA
CCACTAAGGCCGGCCTGTAGTCACTGGCACAACGCGTTACCCGGTAAGCCAATCGGGTATACACGGTCGT
CATACTGCAGACAGGGTTCTTCTACTTTGCAAGATAGTCTTGAGTAGTAAAATAAATAGATAGAGAAAAT
CAGCCTCGACTGTGCCTTCTAGTTGCCAGCCATCTGTTGTTTGCCCCTCCCCCGTGCCTTCCTTGACCCT
GGAAGGTGCCACTCCCACTGTCCTTTCCTAATAAAATGAGGAAATTGCATCACAACACTCAACCCTATCT
CGGTCTATTCTTTTGATTTATAAGGGATTTTGCCGATTTCGGCCTATTGGTTAAAAAATGAGCTGATTTA
ACAAAAATTTAACGCGAATTAATTCTGTGGAATGTGTGTCAGTTAGGGTGTGGAAAGTCCCCAGGCTCCC
CAGCAGGCAGAAGTATGCAAAGCATGCATCTCAATTAGTCAGCAACCAGGTGTGGAAAGTCCCCAGGCTC
CCCAGCAGGCAGAAGTATGCAAAGCATGCATCTCAATTAGTCAGCAACCATAGTCCCGCCCCTAACTCCG
CCCATCCCGCCCCTAACTCCGCCCAGTTCCGCCCATTCTCCGCCCCATGGCTGACTAATTTTTTTTATTT
ATGCAGAGGCCGAGGCCGCCTCTGCCTCTGAGCTATTCCAGAAGTAGTGAGGAGGCTTTTTTGGAGGCCT
AGGCTTTTGCAAAAAGCTCCCGGGAGCTTGTATATCCATTTTCGGATCTGATCAGCACGTGTTGACAATT
AATCATCGGCATAGTATATCGGCATAGTATAATACGACAAGGTGAGGAACTAAACCATGACCGAGTACAA
GCCCACGGTGCGCCTCGCCACCCGCGACGACGTCCCCAGGGCCGTACGCACCCTCGCCGCCGCGTTCGCC
GACTACCCCGCCACGCGCCACACCGTCGATCCGGACCGCCACATCGAGCGGGTCACCGAGCTGCAAGAAC
TCTTCCTCACGCGCGTCGGGCTCGACATCGGCAAGGTGTGGGTCGCGGACGACGGCGCCGCGGTGGCGGT
CTGGACCACGCCGGAGAGCGTCGAAGCGGGGGCGGTGTTCGCCGAGATCGGCCCGCGCATGGCCGAGTTG
AGCGGTTCCCGGCTGGCCGCGCAGCAACAGATGGAAGGCCTCCTGGCGCCGCACCGGCCCAAGGAGCCCG
CGTGGTTCCTGGCCACCGTCGGCGTCTCGCCCGACCACCAGGGCAAGGGTCTGGGCAGCGCCGTCGTGCT
CCCCGGAGTGGAGGCGGCCGAGCGCGCCGGGGTGCCCGCCTTCCTGGAGACATCCGCGCCCCGCAACCTC
CCCTTCTACGAGCGGCTCGGCTTCACCGTCACCGCCGACGTCGAGGTGCCCGAAGGACCGCGCACCTGGT
GCATGACCCGCAAGCCCGGTGCCTGACACGTGCTACGAGATTTCGATTCCACCGCCGCCTTCTATGAAAG
GTTGGGCTTCGGAATCGTTTTCCGGGACGCCGGCTGGATGATCCTCCAGCGCGGGGATCTCATGCTGGAG
TTCTTCGCCCACCCCAACTTGTTTATTGCAGCTTATAATGGTTACAAATAAAGCAATAGCATCACAAATT
TCACAAATAAAGCATTTTTTTCACTGCATTCTAGTTGTGGTTTGTCCAAACTCATCAATGTATCTTATCA
TGTCTGTATACCGTCGACCTCTAGCTAGAGCTTGGCGTAATCATGGTCATTACCAATGCTTAATCAGTGA
GGCACCTATCTCAGCGATCTGTCTATTTCGTTCATCCATAGTTGCCTGACTCCCCGTCGTGTAGATAACT
ACGATACGGGAGGGCTTACCATCTGGCCCCAGCGCTGCGATGATACCGCGAGAACCACGCTCACCGGCTC
CGGATTTATCAGCAATAAACCAGCCAGCCGGAAGGGCCGAGCGCAGAAGTGGTCCTGCAACTTTATCCGC
CTCCATCCAGTCTATTAATTGTTGCCGGGAAGCTAGAGTAAGTAGTTCGCCAGTTAATAGTTTGCGCAAC
GTTGTTGCCATCGCTACAGGCATCGTGGTGTCACGCTCGTCGTTTGGTATGGCTTCATTCAGCTCCGGTT
CCCAACGATCAAGGCGAGTTACATGATCCCCCATGTTGTGCAAAAAAGCGGTTAGCTCCTTCGGTCCTCC
GATCGTTGTCAGAAGTAAGTTGGCCGCAGTGTTATCACTCATGGTTATGGCAGCACTGCATAATTCTCTT
ACTGTCATGCCATCCGTAAGATGCTTTTCTGTGACTGGTGAGTACTCAACCAAGTCATTCTGAGAATAGT
GTATGCGGCGACCGAGTTGCTCTTGCCCGGCGTCAATACGGGATAATACCGCGCCACATAGCAGAACTTT
AAAAGTGCTCATCATTGGAAAACGTTCTTCGGGGCGAAAACTCTCAAGGATCTTACCGCTGTTGAGATCC
AGTTCGATGTAACCCACTCGTGCACCCAACTGATCTTCAGCATCTTTTACTTTCACCAGCGTTTCTGGGT
GAGCAAAAACAGGAAGGCAAAATGCCGCAAAAAAGGGAATAAGGGCGACACGGAAATGTTGAATACTCAT
ATTCTTCCTT
Features (pLannotate 1.2.2; 21 found; start..end, strand, type, name):
    119..143     -  CDS            KanR (fragment): aminoglycoside phosphotransferase; aph(3')-Ia; confers resistance to kanamycin
    254..842     +  rep_origin     ori: high-copy-number ColE1/pMB1/pBR322/pUC origin of replication
   1067..1084    +  terminator     rrnB T2 terminator (fragment): transcription terminator T2 from the E. coli rrnB gene
   1109..1128    -  CDS            lacZα (fragment): LacZα fragment of β-galactosidase; lacZ fragment
   1584..1600    +  protein_bind   lac operator: The lac repressor binds to the lac operator to inhibit transcription in E. coli. This inhibition can be relieved by adding lactose or isopropyl-β-D-thiogalactopyranoside (IPTG). lac repressor encoded by lacI
   1843..2146    +  enhancer       CMV enhancer: human cytomegalovirus immediate early enhancer
   2147..2350    +  promoter       CMV promoter: human cytomegalovirus (CMV) immediate early promoter
   2486..2529    +  intron         CMV intron (fragment): modified intron A from human cytomegalovirus
   2581..2599    +  promoter       SP6 promoter: promoter for bacteriophage SP6 RNA polymerase
   2603..2640    +  CDS            IgH signal sequence (fragment): signal sequence from the mouse immunoglobulin heavy chain variable region
   2740..3582    +  CDS            AZGP1 (fragment): ZA2G_HUMAN - Also known as ZAG, ZNGP1. Experimental evidence at protein level: Swiss-Prot protein existence level 1. Stimulates lipid degradation in adipocytes and causes the extensive fat losses associated with some advanced cancers. May bind polyunsaturated fatty acids. From Homo sapiens (Human).
   3589..4275    +  CDS            Ighg (fragment): GCAA_MOUSE - Experimental evidence at protein level: Swiss-Prot protein existence level 1. From Mus musculus (Mouse).
   4490..4601    +  polyA_signal   bGH poly(A) signal: bovine growth hormone polyadenylation signal
   4602..4710    +  rep_origin     f1 ori (fragment): f1 bacteriophage origin of replication; arrow indicates direction of (+) strand synthesis
   4724..5053    +  promoter       SV40 promoter: SV40 enhancer and early promoter
   5101..5148    +  promoter       EM7 promoter: synthetic bacterial promoter&nbsp
   5167..5766    +  CDS            PuroR (fragment): puromycin N-acetyltransferase; pac from Streptomyces; confers resistance to puromycin
   5776..5901    +  CDS            ble (fragment): BLE_KLEPN - Experimental evidence at protein level: Swiss-Prot protein existence level 1. Binding protein with a strong affinity to the bleomycin family of antibiotics. Binds to CL990; an antimitotic-antibiotic compound. From Klebsiella pneumoniae.
   5896..6017    +  polyA_signal   SV40 poly(A) signal: SV40 polyadenylation signal
   6070..6930    -  CDS            AmpR: β-lactamase; bla; confers resistance to ampicillin, carbenicillin, and related antibiotics
   6933..89      -  promoter       AmpR promoter (fragment) (across the origin): bla
