[The description below was written by a language model from this plasmid's Addgene catalogue record and pLannotate feature annotations shown in this document.]
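Description:
pD649-HAsp-AZGP1-Fc(DAPA)-AviTag-6xHis is a mammalian expression plasmid built on the pD649 backbone for producing a secreted, Fc-fused form of human AZGP1 (zinc-alpha-2-glycoprotein, ZA2G/ZAG). It is propagated in E. coli as a high-copy plasmid through a ColE1/pUC-type origin with ampicillin selection (AmpR). A separate SV40 early promoter/EM7 promoter cassette drives a puromycin N-acetyltransferase gene ending in an SV40 poly(A) signal, which could allow selection in mammalian cells.

Expression is driven by the CMV immediate-early enhancer and promoter, followed by a fragment of CMV intron A and an SP6 promoter, which also serves as the 5′ sequencing primer site. The open reading frame begins with a signal peptide: the plasmid name indicates "HAsp", while the automated annotation matches part of it to an immunoglobulin heavy chain signal sequence. This directs the protein into the secretory pathway. The 834 bp AZGP1 insert, cloned between retained NotI and AscI sites, is fused at its C terminus to an IgG Fc. The catalogue states this is human IgG Fc carrying D265A and P329A (DAPA), although the annotation tool labels it by homology to a mouse Ig gamma chain. These substitutions are generally used to reduce Fc effector binding. An AviTag for site-specific biotinylation and a 6xHis tag for purification follow but are not annotated in the tables, and a bGH poly(A) signal ends the unit.

The construct belongs to a collection used to map human IgSF cell-surface protein interactions. Two sequence records are supplied. The 8,278 nt NGS result is about 1.3 kb longer than the 6,940 nt record, with extra sequence upstream of the CMV enhancer that includes an RNA-OUT element, consistent with the depositor's note about an IS4-like transposase insertion in some plasmids.
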