Addgene plasmid #156719: pD649-HAsp-AZGP1-Fc(DAPA)-AviTag-6xHis
Purpose: Mammalian expression of cell-surface protein extracellular domain fused to Fc(DAPA)-Avi-6xHis. Protein is secreted from cells.
Depositing lab: Chris Garcia. Depositing organization: Stanford University. Publication: A Human IgSF Cell-Surface Interactome Reveals a Complex Network of Protein-Protein Interactions. Wojtowicz WM, Vielmetter J, Fernandes RA, Siepe DH, Eastman CL, Chisholm GB, Cox S, Klock H, Anderson PW, Rue SM, Miller JJ, Glaser SM, Bragstad ML, Vance J, Lam AW, Lesley SA, Zinn K, Garcia KC. Cell. 2020 Aug 20;182(4):1027-1043.e17. doi: 10.1016/j.cell.2020.07.025. PubMed 32822567.
Backbone
  Vector backbone: pD649
  Backbone size w/o insert (bp): 6106
  Vector type: Mammalian Expression
Growth in bacteria
  Bacterial resistance: Ampicillin, 100 μg/mL
  Growth temperature: 37°C
  Growth strain: DH5alpha
  Copy number: High Copy
Gene/Insert
  Gene/Insert name: AZGP1 (alt name: ZA2G)
  Species: H. sapiens (human)
  Insert size (bp): 834
  Mutation: Fc region of human IgG contains D265A and P329A mutations (DAPA)
  Entrez Gene: AZGP1 (a.k.a. ZA2G, ZAG)
  Promoter: CMV/SP6
  Tag / fusion protein: Fc(DAPA)-AviTag-6xHis (C terminal on backbone)
  Cloning method: Restriction Enzyme; 5′ cloning site GCGGCCGC (not destroyed); 3′ cloning site GGCGCGCC (not destroyed)
  Sequencing primers: 5′ ATTTAGGTGACACTATAG; 3′ CACGTACCAGTTGAACTTCACC
Resource information
  A portion of this plasmid was derived from a plasmid made by: synthesis by ThermoFisher
Terms and licenses: Academic/Nonprofit Terms; Industry Terms: Not Available to Industry
Depositor comments: Some plasmids in this collection may have an IS4-like element ISVsa5 family transposase upstream of the CMV promoter.
How to cite: pD649-HAsp-AZGP1-Fc(DAPA)-AviTag-6xHis was a gift from Chris Garcia (Addgene plasmid # 156719 ; http://n2t.net/addgene:156719 ; RRID:Addgene_156719)
