>Addgene plasmid #156719 | pD649-HAsp-AZGP1-Fc(DAPA)-AviTag-6xHis | depositor partial sequence | sequence record 302548 | insert (extracellular domain)
CAAGAGAATCAGGATGGCAGATACAGCCTGACCTACATCTACACCGGCCTGAGCAAGCACGTGGAAGATG
TGCCTGCTTTTCAGGCCCTGGGCAGCCTGAACGACCTGCAGTTCTTCCGGTACAACAGCAAGGACCGGAA
GTCCCAGCCTATGGGCCTTTGGAGACAGGTGGAAGGCATGGAAGATTGGAAGCAGGACAGCCAGCTGCAG
AAGGCCCGCGAGGATATCTTCATGGAAACCCTGAAGGACATCGTCGAGTACTACAACGACAGCAACGGCA
GCCACGTGCTGCAGGGCAGATTTGGATGCGAGATCGAGAACAACAGAAGCAGCGGCGCCTTCTGGAAGTA
CTACTACGATGGCAAGGACTACATCGAGTTCAACAAAGAAATCCCCGCCTGGGTGCCCTTCGATCCTGCC
GCTCAGATTACCAAGCAGAAGTGGGAAGCCGAGCCTGTGTACGTGCAGAGAGCCAAGGCCTACCTGGAAG
AGGAATGCCCCGCCACACTGCGGAAGTACCTGAAGTACAGCAAGAACATCCTGGACCGGCAGGACCCTCC
TAGCGTGGTGGTTACATCTCATCAGGCCCCTGGCGAGAAGAAAAAGCTGAAGTGCCTGGCCTACGACTTC
TACCCCGGCAAGATCGATGTGCACTGGACAAGAGCCGGCGAGGTGCAAGAACCTGAACTGAGAGGGGATG
TGCTGCACAACGGCAATGGCACATACCAGTCTTGGGTCGTCGTGGCAGTGCCACCTCAGGATACAGCCCC
TTACTCTTGTCACGTGCAGCACTCTAGTCTGGCCCAGCCTCTGGTTGTGCCTTGGGAAGCTTCT
